Addgene plasmid #32970: pEntr-Mef2aflbio
Depositing lab: William Pu. Depositing organization: Boston Children's Hospital. Publication: Co-occupancy by multiple cardiac transcription factors identifies transcriptional enhancers active in heart. He A, Kong SW, Ma Q, Pu WT. Proc Natl Acad Sci U S A. 2011 Apr 5. 108(14):5632-7. 10.1073/pnas.1016959108 PubMed 21415370.
Backbone
  Vector backbone: pEntr3c
  Backbone manufacturer: Invitrogen
  Backbone size w/o insert (bp): 2700
  Modifications to backbone: see pEntr-flbio (Addgene Plasmid #30216)
  Vector type: gateway
Growth in bacteria
  Bacterial resistance: Kanamycin, 50 μg/mL
  Growth temperature: 37°C
  Growth strain: DH5alpha
  Copy number: High Copy
Gene/Insert
  Gene/Insert name: Mef2a (alt name: Mef2a)
  Species: H. sapiens (human)
  Entrez Gene: MEF2A (a.k.a. ADCAD1, RSRFC4, RSRFC9, mef2)
  Tag / fusion protein: flag-bio (C terminal on insert)
  Cloning method: Restriction Enzyme; 5′ cloning site SalI (not destroyed); 3′ cloning site SpeI (not destroyed)
  Sequencing primers: 5′ GGCATCAAACTAAGCAGAAG; 3′ GTAACATCAGAGATTTTGAGACAC
Terms and licenses: Academic/Nonprofit Terms; Industry Terms: Not Available to Industry
How to cite: pEntr-Mef2aflbio was a gift from William Pu (Addgene plasmid # 32970 ; http://n2t.net/addgene:32970 ; RRID:Addgene_32970)
