[The description below was written by a language model from this plasmid's Addgene catalogue record.]
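Description:
pEntr-Mef2aflbio is a Gateway entry clone built on the Invitrogen pEntr3c backbone (about 2.7 kb without insert). The backbone was modified in the same way as the parental pEntr-flbio vector, although the record does not detail those changes. It is maintained as a high-copy plasmid in standard E. coli cloning strains under kanamycin selection. Like other entry vectors, it is not intended to express its insert directly, and the record lists no promoter. In vectors of this type the coding sequence lies between attL recombination sites, so an LR recombination reaction can move it into any compatible destination vector, which then supplies the promoter and the host-specific elements needed for expression.

The insert is MEF2A, recorded as the human gene, which encodes a MADS-box transcription factor of the myocyte enhancer factor 2 family involved in muscle and cardiac gene regulation. It was cloned between SalI and SpeI sites, both of which are preserved, and it is fused at its C terminus to a "flag-bio" tag. This tag combines a FLAG epitope for antibody detection or immunoprecipitation with a biotin acceptor sequence. The acceptor can be biotinylated in cells by the BirA biotin ligase, which allows high-affinity capture on streptavidin.

The associated study mapped the chromatin occupancy of several cardiac transcription factors to identify enhancers active in the heart. This fits use of the construct as a source of tagged MEF2A for transfer into expression vectors, followed by streptavidin-based chromatin or protein pulldown. No feature table or annotated sequence accompanies the record, so the exact element layout cannot be confirmed here.
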