>Addgene plasmid #32970 | pEntr-Mef2aflbio | addgene partial sequence | sequence record 48387 | Kan-R 5'-ATCGCGAGCCCATTTATACC-3'
ATCGCGGCCTCGACGTTTCCCGTTGAATATGGCTCATAACACCCCTTGTATTACTGTTTATGTAAGCAGA
CAGTTTTATTGTTCATGATGATATATTTTTATCTTGTGCAATGTAACATCAGAGATTTTGAGACACGGGC
CAGAGCTGCAGCTGGATGGCAAATAATGATTTTATTTTGACTGATAGTGACCTGTTCGTTGCAACAAATT
GATAAGCAATGCTTTCTTATAATGCCAACTTTGTACAAGAAAGCTGGGTCTAGATATCTCGAGTGCGGCC
GCCTACCTCGAGCTCGGCGCGCCTTCGTGCCATTCGATTTTCTGAGCCTCGAAGATGTCGTTCAGGCCGG
ACCCATCACCTTTATCGTCATCGTCTTTGTAGTCACTAGTGGTCACCCACGCGTCCATCCTCATTCGCTT
TACAGAAGGGCTTTCTCTGTCCTCAGTGTTTGGGGGTCGGCCAAGCACAATTGGAGAATGGAAGTCGCCC
CGTGGATCCTCCCGATCACTGCCATCATAGGAGCTACTAGAGCTGCTCAGACTGTCCACAGGGGAGCGCC
CCATTTCCTGTCGGGGCTGGGGCTGCGGGGGTTGTGGCTGGGGCTGCGGTGGTGGCGGCGGCTGCTGCTG
CTGCTGCTGCTGCTGCTGCTGCTGGAAGCCCGATGGGGTCATACGATCCCGAGGAGGTGAAATCGGTTCG
GACTTGATGCTGATGTTTTGGTTGGTATTAATGGATAAATTGGAACCCTGAGATAACTGCCCTCCAGCAA
CAAGAGAGCTGA
