>Addgene plasmid #32970 | pEntr-Mef2aflbio | addgene partial sequence | sequence record 48389 | pENTR-R 5'-ATGGCTCATAACACCCCTTG-3'
TTTATTGTTCATGATGATATATTTTTATCTTGTGCAATGTAACATCAGAGATTTTGAGACACGGGCCAGA
GCTGCAGCTGGATGGCAAATAATGATTTTATTTTGACTGATAGTGACCTGTTCGTTGCAACAAATTGATA
AGCAATGCTTTCTTATAATGCCAACTTTGTACAAGAAAGCTGGGTCTAGATATCTCGAGTGCGGCCGCCT
ACCTCGAGCTCGGCGCGCCTTCGTGCCATTCGATTTTCTGAGCCTCGAAGATGTCGTTCAGGCCGGACCC
ATCACCTTTATCGTCATCGTCTTTGTAGTCACTAGTGGTCACCCACGCGTCCATCCTCATTCGCTTTACA
GAAGGGCTTTCTCTGTCCTCAGTGTTTGGGGGTCGGCCAAGCACAATTGGAGAATGGAAGTCGCCCCGTG
GATCCTCCCGATCACTGCCATCATAGGAGCTACTAGAGCTGCTCAGACTGTCCACAGGGGAGCGCCCCAT
TTCCTGTCGGGGCTGGGGCTGCGGGGGTTGTGGCTGGGGCTGCGGTGGTGGCGGCGGCTGCTGCTGCTGC
TGCTGCTGCTGCTGCTGCTGGAAGCCCGATGGGGTCATACGATCCCGAGGAGGTGAAATCGGTTCGGACT
TGATGCTGATGTTTTGGTTGGTATTAATGGATAAATTGGAACCCTGAGATAACTGCCCTCCAGCAACAAG
AGAGCTGAGGGCTGCTTGTCCTAGGTGGTGCTGCTGCCAGGCCGACACCTGTCCCAGCGACAGCATTCCT
GGCGAGTTGAAGCCTTGAAGGGCTGACAGGTCAGCGCTGGTCAGTGAATAATCAGTGTTGTAGGCAGTCG
G
